Addgene plasmid #158166: p663-UBC-V5-GSK3B_IDG-K
Purpose: Gateway destination clone of V5-GSK3B (human) tagged with N-terminal V5 for generating protein-proximity networks using proximity-dependent biotinylation proteomics
Depositing lab: Ben Major. Depositing organization: Washington University in Saint Louis.
Backbone
  Vector backbone: pDest663
  Backbone manufacturer: PEL
  Backbone size w/o insert (bp): 9019
  Vector type: Mammalian Expression, Lentiviral ; Gateway Destination
  Selectable markers: Puromycin
Growth in bacteria
  Bacterial resistance: Ampicillin, 100 μg/mL
  Growth temperature: 30°C
  Growth strain: NEB Stable
  Copy number: Low Copy
Gene/Insert
  Gene/Insert name: V5-GSK3B (alt name: GSK3B)
  Species: H. sapiens (human)
  Entrez Gene: GSK3B
  Promoter: Ubiquitin
  Tag / fusion protein: V5 (N terminal on insert)
  Cloning method: Gateway Cloning
  Sequencing primers: 5′ GCCCGAAGGAATAGAAGAAGAA; 3′ CATAGCGTAAAAGGAGCAACA
Terms and licenses: Academic/Nonprofit Terms; Industry Terms: Not Available to Industry
Depositor comments: These plasmids were generated as part of the Illuminating the Druggable Genome (IDG) program sponsored by the NIH Common Fund. The goal of this program is to identify, gather, and distribute information and resources for proteins that currently are not well-studied yet belong to commonly drug-targeted protein families: protein kinases, non-olfactory G-protein coupled receptors (GPCRs), and ion channels. The IDG program is designed to develop fundamental research tools for understudied proteins, elucidate their function, and disseminate the IDG-related resources and data to the greater scientific community. These lentiviral gateway destination plasmids were generated, as part of the Kinase-Data and Resource Generating Center (DRGC), using the single fragment or multisite gateway cloning technology. They were used for generating proteomics-based protein-interaction and protein-proximity networks that can be accessed through the kinase-DRGC website https://darkkinome.org/. Each plasmid has either an N- or C-terminal fusion protein (Flag/ V5/V5-miniTurbo/V5-TurboID/miniTurbo-V5/TurboID-V5) tagged understudied kinase driven under either a CMV or Ubiquitin (UBC) promoter. All inserts in the pENTR plasmids used to generate the deposited destination plasmids were end-sequenced and insert size validated prior to multi-site gateway cloning. The combined insert size of the single fragment or three fragment destination plasmids were confirmed by restriction digestion (BsrGI, and EcoRV for pDest667; BsrGI, EcoRV, and BstZ17I for pDest663; and BsrGI for pHAGE) and all plasmids were partially sequenced to ensure in-frame ORFs and fusion tags.
How to cite: p663-UBC-V5-GSK3B_IDG-K was a gift from Ben Major (Addgene plasmid # 158166 ; http://n2t.net/addgene:158166 ; RRID:Addgene_158166)
