[The description below was written by a language model from this plasmid's Addgene catalogue record, the feature table of its GenBank file and pLannotate feature annotations shown in this document.]
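Description:
p663-UBC-V5-GSK3B_IDG-K is a lentiviral mammalian expression plasmid built on the pDest663 Gateway destination backbone, carrying human GSK3B with an N-terminal V5 epitope tag. It is propagated in E. coli under ampicillin selection (AmpR/bla) from a ColE1/pUC-type origin. The feature annotation calls this origin high-copy, although the catalogue lists the plasmid as low copy, and a recombination-deficient strain is specified, as is usual for LTR-containing vectors. An f1 origin, an SV40 origin, lac promoter/operator remnants and flanking T3 and T7 promoters are also part of the backbone.

The viral transfer cassette follows a third-generation, self-inactivating design. An RSV promoter, annotated only in the sequencing-derived feature table, drives a truncated HIV-1 5' LTR. This is followed by the Psi packaging signal, the RRE for Rev-dependent export, and the cPPT/CTS, and the cassette ends with a U3-deleted 3' LTR and an SV40 polyadenylation signal. Within it, the human ubiquitin C promoter, flanked by attB4 and attB5 scars from multisite Gateway assembly, is followed by a truncated HTLV-1 LTR segment, the V5 tag, and the GSK3B open reading frame between attB1 and attB2 sites. A WPRE downstream enhances transcript expression, and a separate mouse PGK promoter drives puromycin N-acetyltransferase for selection of transduced cells. The short WELQut and Factor Xa sites annotated in the record are probably chance motif matches rather than designed elements.

The plasmid was made within the Illuminating the Druggable Genome kinase resource for proteomic mapping of protein-interaction and protein-proximity networks. This clone carries only V5 and no biotin ligase such as TurboID or miniTurbo. According to the depositor, the insert was checked by restriction digestion and partial sequencing.
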