LOCUS       Exported 10246 bp ds-DNA circular SYN 22-MAR-2019
DEFINITION  synthetic circular DNA
ACCESSION   .
VERSION     .
KEYWORDS    .
SOURCE      synthetic DNA construct
  ORGANISM  recombinant plasmid
REFERENCE   1 (bases 1 to 10246)
  AUTHORS   Trial User
  TITLE     Direct Submission
  JOURNAL   Exported Monday, Jul 13, 2020 from SnapGene Viewer 5.0.8
            https://www.snapgene.com
FEATURES             Location/Qualifiers
     source          1..10246
                     /organism="recombinant plasmid"
                     /mol_type="other DNA"
     promoter        27..131
                     /gene="bla"
                     /label=AmpR promoter
     CDS             132..992
                     /codon_start=1
                     /gene="bla"
                     /product="beta-lactamase"
                     /label=AmpR
                     /note="confers resistance to ampicillin, carbenicillin, and
                     related antibiotics"
                     /translation="MSIQHFRVALIPFFAAFCLPVFAHPETLVKVKDAEDQLGARVGYI
                     ELDLNSGKILESFRPEERFPMMSTFKVLLCGAVLSRIDAGQEQLGRRIHYSQNDLVEYS
                     PVTEKHLTDGMTVRELCSAAITMSDNTAANLLLTTIGGPKELTAFLHNMGDHVTRLDRW
                     EPELNEAIPNDERDTTMPVAMATTLRKLLTGELLTLASRQQLIDWMEADKVAGPLLRSA
                     LPAGWFIADKSGAGERGSRGIIAALGPDGKPSRIVVIYTTGSQATMDERNRQIAEIGAS
                     LIKHW"
     rep_origin      1163..1751
                     /direction=RIGHT
                     /label=ori
                     /note="high-copy-number ColE1/pMB1/pBR322/pUC origin of
                     replication"
     protein_bind    2039..2060
                     /label=CAP binding site
                     /bound_moiety="E. coli catabolite activator protein"
                     /note="CAP binding activates transcription in the presence
                     of cAMP."
     promoter        2075..2105
                     /label=lac promoter
                     /note="promoter for the E. coli lac operon"
     protein_bind    2113..2129
                     /label=lac operator
                     /bound_moiety="lac repressor encoded by lacI"
                     /note="The lac repressor binds to the lac operator to
                     inhibit transcription in E. coli. This inhibition can be
                     relieved by adding lactose or
                     isopropyl-beta-D-thiogalactopyranoside (IPTG)."
     primer_bind     2137..2153
                     /label=M13 rev
                     /note="common sequencing primer, one of multiple similar
                     variants"
     promoter        2174..2192
                     /label=T3 promoter
                     /note="promoter for bacteriophage T3 RNA polymerase"
     LTR             2448..2628
                     /label=5' LTR (truncated)
                     /note="truncated 5' long terminal repeat (LTR) from HIV-1"
     misc_feature    2672..2797
                     /label=HIV-1 Psi
                     /note="packaging signal of human immunodeficiency virus
                     type 1"
     misc_feature    3290..3523
                     /label=RRE
                     /note="The Rev response element (RRE) of HIV-1 allows for
                     Rev-dependent mRNA export from the nucleus to the
                     cytoplasm."
     misc_feature    4018..4134
                     /label=cPPT/CTS
                     /note="central polypurine tract and central termination
                     sequence of HIV-1"
     protein_bind    4168..4188
                     /gene="mutant version of attB"
                     /label=attB4
                     /bound_moiety="BP Clonase(TM)"
                     /note="core recombination site for the Gateway(R) BP
                     reaction"
     promoter        4188..5399
                     /label=UbC promoter
                     /note="human ubiquitin C promoter"
     protein_bind    complement(5403..5423)
                     /gene="mutant version of attB"
                     /label=attB5
                     /bound_moiety="BP Clonase(TM)"
                     /note="core recombination site for the Gateway(R) BP
                     reaction"
     LTR             5427..5695
                     /label=5' LTR (truncated)
                     /note="truncated 5' long terminal repeat (LTR) from human
                     T-cell leukemia virus (HTLV) type 1"
     CDS             5705..5746
                     /codon_start=1
                     /product="epitope tag from simian virus 5"
                     /label=V5 tag
                     /translation="GKPIPNPLLGLDST"
     primer_bind     5744..5787
                     /label=attB Insert.FOR
     protein_bind    5744..5768
                     /gene="mutant version of attB"
                     /label=attB1
                     /bound_moiety="BP Clonase(TM)"
                     /note="recombination site for the Gateway(R) BP reaction"
     CDS             5774..7075
                     /codon_start=1
                     /label=hGSK3b
     isoform         2 STOP
                     /translation="MSGRPRTTSFAESCKPVQQPSAFGSMKVSRDKDGSKVTTVVATPG
                     QGPDRPQEVSYTDTKVIGNGSFGVVYQAKLCDSGELVAIKKVLQDKRFKNRELQIMRKL
                     DHCNIVRLRYFFYSSGEKKDEVYLNLVLDYVPETVYRVARHYSRAKQTLPVIYVKLYMY
                     QLFRSLAYIHSFGICHRDIKPQNLLLDPDTAVLKLCDFGSAKQLVRGEPNVSYICSRYY
                     RAPELIFGATDYTSSIDVWSAGCVLAELLLGQPIFPGDSGVDQLVEIIKVLGTPTREQI
                     REMNPNYTEFKFPQIKAHPWTKDSSGTGHFTSGVRVFRPRTPPEAIALCSRLLEYTPTA
                     RLTPLEACAHSFFDELRDPNVKLPNGRDTPALFNFTTQELSSNPPLATILIPPHARIQA
                     AASTPTNATAASDANTGDRGQTNNAASASASNST"
     misc_feature    5774..6197
                     /label=Sequenced
     primer_bind     5774..5789
                     /label=attb1-GSK3-F
     CDS             6591..6602
                     /codon_start=1
                     /product="WELQut protease recognition and cleavage site"
                     /label=WELQut site
                     /translation="WELQ"
     misc_feature    6615..7075
                     /label=Sequenced
     primer_bind     complement(7058..7098)
                     /label=attB Insert.REV
     primer_bind     complement(7058..7075)
                     /label=attB2-GSK3-R
     protein_bind    complement(7074..7098)
                     /gene="mutant version of attB"
                     /label=attB2
                     /bound_moiety="BP Clonase(TM)"
                     /note="recombination site for the Gateway(R) BP reaction"
     misc_feature    7086..7091
                     /label=BsrGI-dual Cutsite
                     /note="For cutting in the insert flanking attB, L, P sites
                     (and the cddB gene)"
     misc_feature    7128..7716
                     /label=WPRE
                     /note="woodchuck hepatitis virus posttranscriptional
                     regulatory element"
     primer_bind     complement(7181..7201)
                     /label=wPRE-R SeqRevPrimer
     CDS             complement(7599..7610)
                     /codon_start=1
                     /product="Factor Xa recognition and cleavage site"
                     /label=Factor Xa site
                     /translation="IEGR"
     promoter        7730..8229
                     /label=PGK promoter
                     /note="mouse phosphoglycerate kinase 1 promoter"
     CDS             8250..8849
                     /codon_start=1
                     /gene="pac from Streptomyces alboniger"
                     /product="puromycin N-acetyltransferase"
                     /label=PuroR
                     /note="confers resistance to puromycin"
                     /translation="MTEYKPTVRLATRDDVPRAVRTLAAAFADYPATRHTVDPDRHIER
                     VTELQELFLTRVGLDIGKVWVADDGAAVAVWTTPESVEAGAVFAEIGPRMAELSGSRLA
                     AQQQMEGLLAPHRPKEPAWFLATVGVSPDHQGKGLGSAVVLPGVEAAERAGVPAFLETS
                     APRNLPFYERLGFTVTADVEVPEGPRTWCMTRKPGA"
     LTR             8987..9220
                     /label=3' LTR (Delta-U3)
                     /note="self-inactivating 3' long terminal repeat (LTR) from
                     HIV-1"
     polyA_signal    9292..9413
                     /label=SV40 poly(A) signal
                     /note="SV40 polyadenylation signal"
     rep_origin      9432..9567
                     /label=SV40 ori
                     /note="SV40 origin of replication"
     promoter        complement(9600..9618)
                     /label=T7 promoter
                     /note="promoter for bacteriophage T7 RNA polymerase"
     primer_bind     complement(9628..9644)
                     /label=M13 fwd
                     /note="common sequencing primer, one of multiple similar
                     variants"
     primer_bind     complement(9637..9659)
                     /label=SeqFwd250s Primer
     rep_origin      9789..10244
                     /direction=RIGHT
                     /label=f1 ori
                     /note="f1 bacteriophage origin of replication; arrow
                     indicates direction of (+) strand synthesis"
ORIGIN
        1 caggtggcac ttttcgggga aatgtgcgcg gaacccctat ttgtttattt ttctaaatac
       61 attcaaatat gtatccgctc atgagacaat aaccctgata aatgcttcaa taatattgaa
      121 aaaggaagag tatgagtatt caacatttcc gtgtcgccct tattcccttt tttgcggcat
      181 tttgccttcc tgtttttgct cacccagaaa cgctggtgaa agtaaaagat gctgaagatc
      241 agttgggtgc acgagtgggt tacatcgaac tggatctcaa cagcggtaag atccttgaga
      301 gttttcgccc cgaagaacgt tttccaatga tgagcacttt taaagttctg ctatgtggcg
      361 cggtattatc ccgtattgac gccgggcaag agcaactcgg tcgccgcata cactattctc
      421 agaatgactt ggttgagtac tcaccagtca cagaaaagca tcttacggat ggcatgacag
      481 taagagaatt atgcagtgct gccataacca tgagtgataa cactgcggcc aacttacttc
      541 tgacaacgat cggaggaccg aaggagctaa ccgctttttt gcacaacatg ggggatcatg
      601 taactcgcct tgatcgttgg gaaccggagc tgaatgaagc cataccaaac gacgagcgtg
      661 acaccacgat gcctgtagca atggcaacaa cgttgcgcaa actattaact ggcgaactac
      721 ttactctagc ttcccggcaa caattaatag actggatgga ggcggataaa gttgcaggac
      781 cacttctgcg ctcggccctt ccggctggct ggtttattgc tgataaatct ggagccggtg
      841 agcgtgggtc tcgcggtatc attgcagcac tggggccaga tggtaagccc tcccgtatcg
      901 tagttatcta cacgacgggg agtcaggcaa ctatggatga acgaaataga cagatcgctg
      961 agataggtgc ctcactgatt aagcattggt aactgtcaga ccaagtttac tcatatatac
     1021 tttagattga tttaaaactt catttttaat ttaaaaggat ctaggtgaag atcctttttg
     1081 ataatctcat gaccaaaatc ccttaacgtg agttttcgtt ccactgagcg tcagaccccg
     1141 tagaaaagat caaaggatct tcttgagatc ctttttttct gcgcgtaatc tgctgcttgc
     1201 aaacaaaaaa accaccgcta ccagcggtgg tttgtttgcc ggatcaagag ctaccaactc
     1261 tttttccgaa ggtaactggc ttcagcagag cgcagatacc aaatactgtc cttctagtgt
     1321 agccgtagtt aggccaccac ttcaagaact ctgtagcacc gcctacatac ctcgctctgc
     1381 taatcctgtt accagtggct gctgccagtg gcgataagtc gtgtcttacc gggttggact
     1441 caagacgata gttaccggat aaggcgcagc ggtcgggctg aacggggggt tcgtgcacac
     1501 agcccagctt ggagcgaacg acctacaccg aactgagata cctacagcgt gagctatgag
     1561 aaagcgccac gcttcccgaa gggagaaagg cggacaggta tccggtaagc ggcagggtcg
     1621 gaacaggaga gcgcacgagg gagcttccag ggggaaacgc ctggtatctt tatagtcctg
     1681 tcgggtttcg ccacctctga cttgagcgtc gatttttgtg atgctcgtca ggggggcgga
     1741 gcctatggaa aaacgccagc aacgcggcct ttttacggtt cctggccttt tgctggcctt
     1801 ttgctcacat gttctttcct gcgttatccc ctgattctgt ggataaccgt attaccgcct
     1861 ttgagtgagc tgataccgct cgccgcagcc gaacgaccga gcgcagcgag tcagtgagcg
     1921 aggaagcgga agagcgccca atacgcaaac cgcctctccc cgcgcgttgg ccgattcatt
     1981 aatgcagctg gcacgacagg tttcccgact ggaaagcggg cagtgagcgc aacgcaatta
     2041 atgtgagtta gctcactcat taggcacccc aggctttaca ctttatgctt ccggctcgta
     2101 tgttgtgtgg aattgtgagc ggataacaat ttcacacagg aaacagctat gaccatgatt
     2161 acgccaagcg cgcaattaac cctcactaaa gggaacaaaa gctggagctg caagcttaat
     2221 gtagtcttat gcaatactct tgtagtcttg caacatggta acgatgagtt agcaacatgc
     2281 cttacaagga gagaaaaagc accgtgcatg ccgattggtg gaagtaaggt ggtacgatcg
     2341 tgccttatta ggaaggcaac agacgggtct gacatggatt ggacgaacca ctgaattgcc
     2401 gcattgcaga gatattgtat ttaagtgcct agctcgatac aataaacggg tctctctggt
     2461 tagaccagat ctgagcctgg gagctctctg gctaactagg gaacccactg cttaagcctc
     2521 aataaagctt gccttgagtg cttcaagtag tgtgtgcccg tctgttgtgt gactctggta
     2581 actagagatc cctcagaccc ttttagtcag tgtggaaaat ctctagcagt ggcgcccgaa
     2641 cagggacctg aaagcgaaag ggaaaccaga gctctctcga cgcaggactc ggcttgctga
     2701 agcgcgcacg gcaagaggcg aggggcggcg actggtgagt acgccaaaaa ttttgactag
     2761 cggaggctag aaggagagag atgggtgcga gagcgtcagt attaagcggg ggagaattag
     2821 atcgcgatgg gaaaaaattc ggttaaggcc agggggaaag aaaaaatata aattaaaaca
     2881 tatagtatgg gcaagcaggg agctagaacg attcgcagtt aatcctggcc tgttagaaac
     2941 atcagaaggc tgtagacaaa tactgggaca gctacaacca tcccttcaga caggatcaga
     3001 agaacttaga tcattatata atacagtagc aaccctctat tgtgtgcatc aaaggataga
     3061 gataaaagac accaaggaag ctttagacaa gatagaggaa gagcaaaaca aaagtaagac
     3121 caccgcacag caagcggccg ctgatcttca gacctggagg aggagatatg agggacaatt
     3181 ggagaagtga attatataaa tataaagtag taaaaattga accattagga gtagcaccca
     3241 ccaaggcaaa gagaagagtg gtgcagagag aaaaaagagc agtgggaata ggagctttgt
     3301 tccttgggtt cttgggagca gcaggaagca ctatgggcgc agcctcaatg acgctgacgg
     3361 tacaggccag acaattattg tctggtatag tgcagcagca gaacaatttg ctgagggcta
     3421 ttgaggcgca acagcatctg ttgcaactca cagtctgggg catcaagcag ctccaggcaa
     3481 gaatcctggc tgtggaaaga tacctaaagg atcaacagct cctggggatt tggggttgct
     3541 ctggaaaact catttgcacc actgctgtgc cttggaatgc tagttggagt aataaatctc
     3601 tggaacagat tggaatcaca cgacctggat ggagtgggac agagaaatta acaattacac
     3661 aagcttaata cactccttaa ttgaagaatc gcaaaaccag caagaaaaga atgaacaaga
     3721 attattggaa ttagataaat gggcaagttt gtggaattgg tttaacataa caaattggct
     3781 gtggtatata aaattattca taatgatagt aggaggcttg gtaggtttaa gaatagtttt
     3841 tgctgtactt tctatagtga atagagttag gcagggatat tcaccattat cgtttcagac
     3901 ccacctccca accccgaggg gacccgacag gcccgaagga atagaagaag aaggtggaga
     3961 gagagacaga gacagatcca ttcgattagt gaacggatct cgacggtatc ggttaacttt
     4021 taaaagaaaa ggggggattg gggggtacag tgcaggggaa agaatagtag acataatagc
     4081 aacagacata caaactaaag aattacaaaa caaattacaa aaattcaaaa ttttatcgtc
     4141 cagtgtggtg gaattctgca gatatcacaa ctttgtatag aaaagttggc ctccgcgccg
     4201 ggttttggcg cctcccgcgg gcgcccccct cctcacggcg agcgctgcca cgtcagacga
     4261 agggcgcagc gagcgtcctg atccttccgc ccggacgctc aggacagcgg cccgctgctc
     4321 ataagactcg gccttagaac cccagtatca gcagaaggac attttaggac gggacttggg
     4381 tgactctagg gcactggttt tctttccaga gagcggaaca ggcgaggaaa agtagtccct
     4441 tctcggcgat tctgcggagg gatctccgtg gggcggtgaa cgccgatgat tatataagga
     4501 cgcgccgggt gtggcacagc tagttccgtc gcagccggga tttgggtcgc ggttcttgtt
     4561 tgtggatcgc tgtgatcgtc acttggtgag tagcgggctg ctgggctggc cggggctttc
     4621 gtggccgccg ggccgctcgg tgggacggaa gcgtgtggag agaccgccaa gggctgtagt
     4681 ctgggtccgc gagcaaggtt gccctgaact gggggttggg gggagcgcag caaaatggcg
     4741 gctgttcccg agtcttgaat ggaagacgct tgtgaggcgg gctgtgaggt cgttgaaaca
     4801 aggtgggggg catggtgggc ggcaagaacc caaggtcttg aggccttcgc taatgcggga
     4861 aagctcttat tcgggtgaga tgggctgggg caccatctgg ggaccctgac gtgaagtttg
     4921 tcactgactg gagaactcgg tttgtcgtct gttgcggggg cggcagttat ggcggtgccg
     4981 ttgggcagtg cacccgtacc tttgggagcg cgcgccctcg tcgtgtcgtg acgtcacccg
     5041 ttctgttggc ttataatgca gggtggggcc acctgccggt aggtgtgcgg taggcttttc
     5101 tccgtcgcag gacgcagggt tcgggcctag ggtaggctct cctgaatcga caggcgccgg
     5161 acctctggtg aggggaggga taagtgaggc gtcagtttct ttggtcggtt ttatgtacct
     5221 atcttcttaa gtagctgaag ctccggtttt gaactatgcg ctcggggttg gcgagtgtgt
     5281 tttgtgaagt tttttaggca ccttttgaaa tgtaatcatt tgggtcaata tgtaattttc
     5341 agtgttagac tagtaaattg tccgctaaat tctggccgtt tttggctttt ttgttagacg
     5401 gccaactttt gtatacaaag tggcgagggg ctcgcatctc tccttcacgc gcccgccgcc
     5461 ctacctgagg ccgccatcca cgccggttga gtcgcgttct gccgcctccc gcctgtggtg
     5521 cctcctgaac tgcgtccgcc gtctaggtaa gtttaaagct caggtcgaga ccgggccttt
     5581 gtccggcgct cccttggagc ctacctagac tcagccggct ctccacgctt tgcctgaccc
     5641 tgcttgctca actctacgtc tttgtttcgt tttctgttct gcgccgttac agatcggcac
     5701 catgggtaag cctatcccta accctctcct cggtctcgat tctacaactt tgtacaaaaa
     5761 agttggcgcc accatgtcag ggcggcccag aaccacctcc tttgcggaga gctgcaagcc
     5821 ggtgcagcag ccttcagctt ttggcagcat gaaagttagc agagacaagg acggcagcaa
     5881 ggtgacaaca gtggtggcaa ctcctgggca gggtccagac aggccacaag aagtcagcta
     5941 tacagacact aaagtgattg gaaatggatc atttggtgtg gtatatcaag ccaaactttg
     6001 tgattcagga gaactggtcg ccatcaagaa agtattgcag gacaagagat ttaagaatcg
     6061 agagctccag atcatgagaa agctagatca ctgtaacata gtccgattgc gttatttctt
     6121 ctactccagt ggtgagaaga aagatgaggt ctatcttaat ctggtgctgg actatgttcc
     6181 ggaaacagta tacagagttg ccagacacta tagtcgagcc aaacagacgc tccctgtgat
     6241 ttatgtcaag ttgtatatgt atcagctgtt ccgaagttta gcctatatcc attcctttgg
     6301 aatctgccat cgggatatta aaccgcagaa cctcttgttg gatcctgata ctgctgtatt
     6361 aaaactctgt gactttggaa gtgcaaagca gctggtccga ggagaaccca atgtttcgta
     6421 tatctgttct cggtactata gggcaccaga gttgatcttt ggagccactg attatacctc
     6481 tagtatagat gtatggtctg ctggctgtgt gttggctgag ctgttactag gacaaccaat
     6541 atttccaggg gatagtggtg tggatcagtt ggtagaaata atcaaggtcc tgggaactcc
     6601 aacaagggag caaatcagag aaatgaaccc aaactacaca gaatttaaat tccctcaaat
     6661 taaggcacat ccttggacta aggattcgtc aggaacagga catttcacct caggagtgcg
     6721 ggtcttccga ccccgaactc caccggaggc aattgcactg tgtagccgtc tgctggagta
     6781 tacaccaact gcccgactaa caccactgga agcttgtgca cattcatttt ttgatgaatt
     6841 acgggaccca aatgtcaaac taccaaatgg gcgagacaca cctgcactct tcaacttcac
     6901 cactcaagaa ctgtcaagta atccacctct ggctaccatc cttattcctc ctcatgctcg
     6961 gattcaagca gctgcttcaa cccccacaaa tgccacagca gcgtcagatg ctaatactgg
     7021 agaccgtgga cagaccaata atgctgcttc tgcatcagct tccaactcca cctgaccaac
     7081 tttcttgtac aaagttgtga tatccagcac agtggcggcc gctcgacaat caacctctgg
     7141 attacaaaat ttgtgaaaga ttgactggta ttcttaacta tgttgctcct tttacgctat
     7201 gtggatacgc tgctttaatg cctttgtatc atgctattgc ttcccgtatg gctttcattt
     7261 tctcctcctt gtataaatcc tggttgctgt ctctttatga ggagttgtgg cccgttgtca
     7321 ggcaacgtgg cgtggtgtgc actgtgtttg ctgacgcaac ccccactggt tggggcattg
     7381 ccaccacctg tcagctcctt tccgggactt tcgctttccc cctccctatt gccacggcgg
     7441 aactcatcgc cgcctgcctt gcccgctgct ggacaggggc tcggctgttg ggcactgaca
     7501 attccgtggt gttgtcgggg aagctgacgt cctttccatg gctgctcgcc tgtgttgcca
     7561 cctggattct gcgcgggacg tccttctgct acgtcccttc ggccctcaat ccagcggacc
     7621 ttccttcccg cggcctgctg ccggctctgc ggcctcttcc gcgtcttcgc cttcgccctc
     7681 agacgagtcg gatctccctt tgggccgcct ccccgcctgg aattctaccg ggtaggggag
     7741 gcgcttttcc caaggcagtc tggagcatgc gctttagcag ccccgctggg cacttggcgc
     7801 tacacaagtg gcctctggcc tcgcacacat tccacatcca ccggtaggcg ccaaccggct
     7861 ccgttctttg gtggcccctt cgcgccacct tctactcctc ccctagtcag gaagttcccc
     7921 cccgccccgc agctcgcgtc gtgcaggacg tgacaaatgg aagtagcacg tctcactagt
     7981 ctcgtgcaga tggacagcac cgctgagcaa tggaagcggg taggcctttg gggcagcggc
     8041 caatagcagc tttgctcctt cgctttctgg gctcagaggc tgggaagggg tgggtccggg
     8101 ggcgggctca ggggcgggct caggggcggg gcgggcgccc gaaggtcctc cggaggcccg
     8161 gcattctgca cgcttcaaaa gcgcacgtct gccgcgctgt tctcctcttc ctcatctccg
     8221 ggcctttcga cctgcagccc aagcttacca tgaccgagta caagcccacg gtgcgcctcg
     8281 ccacccgcga cgacgtcccc agggccgtac gcaccctcgc cgccgcgttc gccgactacc
     8341 ccgccacgcg ccacaccgtc gatccggacc gccacatcga gcgggtcacc gagctgcaag
     8401 aactcttcct cacgcgcgtc gggctcgaca tcggcaaggt gtgggtcgcg gacgacggcg
     8461 ccgcggtggc ggtctggacc acgccggaga gcgtcgaagc gggggcggtg ttcgccgaga
     8521 tcggcccgcg catggccgag ttgagcggtt cccggctggc cgcgcagcaa cagatggaag
     8581 gcctcctggc gccgcaccgg cccaaggagc ccgcgtggtt cctggccacc gtcggcgtct
     8641 cgcccgacca ccagggcaag ggtctgggca gcgccgtcgt gctccccgga gtggaggcgg
     8701 ccgagcgcgc cggggtgccc gccttcctgg agacctccgc gccccgcaac ctccccttct
     8761 acgagcggct cggcttcacc gtcaccgccg acgtcgaggt gcccgaagga ccgcgcacct
     8821 ggtgcatgac ccgcaagccc ggtgcctgac gcccgcccca cgacccgcag cgcccgaccg
     8881 aaaggagcgc acgaccccat gcatctcgag ggcccggtac ctttaagacc aatgacttac
     8941 aaggcagctg tagatcttag ccacttttta aaagaaaagg ggggactgga agggctagct
     9001 cactcccaac gaagacaaga tctgcttttt gcttgtactg ggtctctctg gttagaccag
     9061 atctgagcct gggagctctc tggctgccta gggaacccac tgcttaagcc tcaataaagc
     9121 ttgccttgag tgcttcaagt agtgtgtgcc cgtctgttgt gtgactctgg taactagaga
     9181 tccctcagac ccttttagtc agtgtggaaa atctctagca gtagtagttc atgtcatctt
     9241 attattcagt atttataact tgcaaagaaa tgaatatcag agagtgagag gaacttgttt
     9301 attgcagctt ataatggtta caaataaagc aatagcatca caaatttcac aaataaagca
     9361 tttttttcac tgcattctag ttgtggtttg tccaaactca tcaatgtatc ttatcatgtc
     9421 tggctctagc tatcccgccc ctaactccgc ccagttccgc ccattctccg ccccatggct
     9481 gactaatttt ttttatttat gcagaggccg aggccgcctc ggcctctgag ctattccaga
     9541 agtagtgagg aggctttttt ggaggcctag gcttttgcgt cgagacgtac ccaattcgcc
     9601 ctatagtgag tcgtattacg cgcgctcact ggccgtcgtt ttacaacgtc gtgactggga
     9661 aaaccctggc gttacccaac ttaatcgcct tgcagcacat ccccctttcg ccagctggcg
     9721 taatagcgaa gaggcccgca ccgatcgccc ttcccaacag ttgcgcagcc tgaatggcga
     9781 atggcgcgnn nnnnnnnnnn nnnnnnnnnn nnnnnnnnnn nnnnnnnnnn nnnnnnnnnn
     9841 nnnnnnnnnn nnnnnnnnnn nnnnnnnnnn nnnnnnnnnn nnnnnnnnnn nnnnnnnnnn
     9901 nnnnnnnnnn nncnnnnnnn nnnnnnnnnn nnnnnnnnnn nnnnnnnnnn nnnnnnnnnn
     9961 nnnnnnnnnn nnnnnnnnnn nnnnnnnnnn nnnnnnnnnn nnnnannnnn nnnnnnnnnn
    10021 nnnnnnnnnn nnnnnnnnnn nnnnnnnnnn nnnncctttg acgttggagt ccacgttctt
    10081 taatagtgga ctcttgttcc aaactggaac aacactcaac cctatctcgg tctattcttt
    10141 tgatttataa gggattttgc cgatttcggc ctattggtta aaaaatgagc tgatttaaca
    10201 aaaatttaac gcgaatttta acaaaatatt aacgtttaca atttcc
//
