Features (pLannotate 1.2.2; 33 found; start..end, strand, type, name):
     74..178     +  promoter       AmpR promoter: bla
    179..1039    +  CDS            AmpR: β-lactamase; bla; confers resistance to ampicillin, carbenicillin, and related antibiotics
   1210..1798    +  rep_origin     ori: high-copy-number ColE1/pMB1/pBR322/pUC origin of replication
   1981..2073    +  CDS            lacI (fragment): lac repressor; lacI; The lac repressor binds to the lac operator to inhibit transcription in E. coli. This inhibition can be relieved by adding lactose or isopropyl-β-D-thiogalactopyranoside (IPTG).
   2086..2107    +  protein_bind   CAP binding site: CAP binding activates transcription in the presence of cAMP. E. coli catabolite activator protein
   2122..2152    +  promoter       lac promoter: promoter for the E. coli lac operon
   2160..2176    +  protein_bind   lac operator: The lac repressor binds to the lac operator to inhibit transcription in E. coli. This inhibition can be relieved by adding lactose or isopropyl-β-D-thiogalactopyranoside (IPTG). lac repressor encoded by lacI
   2221..2239    +  promoter       T3 promoter: promoter for bacteriophage T3 RNA polymerase
   2267..2493    +  promoter       RSV promoter: Rous sarcoma virus enhancer/promoter
   2494..2674    +  LTR            5' LTR (truncated): truncated 5' long terminal repeat (LTR) from HIV-1
   2721..2846    +  misc_feature   HIV-1 Ψ: packaging signal of human immunodeficiency virus type 1
   2830..3193    +  CDS            HIV-1 gag (fragment): gag protein from human immunodeficiency virus 1; gag
   3339..3572    +  misc_feature   RRE: The Rev response element (RRE) of HIV-1 allows for Rev-dependent mRNA export from the nucleus to the cytoplasm.
   3949..4049    +  CDS            Rev (fragment): human immunodeficiency virus 1 (HIV-1) Rev protein; rev; enhances nuclear export of unspliced and incompletely spliced viral mRNAs
   4068..4184    +  misc_feature   cPPT/CTS: central polypurine tract and central termination sequence of HIV-1
   4218..4238    +  protein_bind   attB4: mutant version of attB; core recombination site for the Gateway® BP reaction BP Clonase™
   4238..5449    +  promoter       UbC promoter: human ubiquitin C promoter
   5453..5471    -  protein_bind   attB5 (fragment): mutant version of attB; core recombination site for the Gateway® BP reaction BP Clonase™
   5477..5745    +  LTR            5' LTR (truncated): truncated 5' long terminal repeat (LTR) from human T-cell leukemia virus (HTLV) type 1
   5755..5795    +  CDS            V5 tag (fragment): epitope tag from simian virus 5
   5795..5812    +  protein_bind   attL1 (fragment): mutant version of attL; recombination site for the Gateway® LR reaction LR Clonase™
   5824..7122    +  CDS            GSK3B: GSK3B_HUMAN - Experimental evidence at protein level: Swiss-Prot protein existence level 1. Constitutively active protein kinase that acts as a negative regulator in the hormonal control of glucose homeostasis, Wnt signaling and regulation of transcription factors and microtubules, by phosphorylating and inactivating glycogen synthase (GYS1 or GYS2), EIF2B, CTNNB1/beta-catenin, APC, AXIN1, DPYSL2/CRMP2, JUN, NFATC1/NFATC, MAPT/TAU and MACF1. Requires primed phosphorylation of the majority of its substrates. In skeletal muscle, contributes to insulin regulation of glycogen synthesis by phosphor
   7130..7147    -  protein_bind   attL2 (fragment): mutant version of attL; recombination site for the Gateway® LR reaction LR Clonase™
   7178..7766    +  misc_feature   WPRE: woodchuck hepatitis virus posttranscriptional regulatory element
   7780..8279    +  promoter       PGK promoter: mouse phosphoglycerate kinase 1 promoter
   8300..8899    +  CDS            PuroR: puromycin N-acetyltransferase; pac from Streptomyces alboniger; confers resistance to puromycin
   8967..9104    +  CDS            nef (fragment): NEF_HV1LA - Experimental evidence at protein level: Swiss-Prot protein existence level 1. Extracellular Nef protein targets CD4(+) T-lymphocytes for apoptosis by interacting with CXCR4 surface receptors. From Human immunodeficiency virus type 1 group M subtype B (isolate Lai) (HIV-1).
   9090..9270    +  LTR            5' LTR (truncated): truncated 5' long terminal repeat (LTR) from HIV-1
   9342..9463    +  polyA_signal   SV40 poly(A) signal: SV40 polyadenylation signal
   9503..9638    +  rep_origin     SV40 ori: SV40 origin of replication
   9659..9677    -  promoter       T7 promoter: promoter for bacteriophage T7 RNA polymerase
   9685..9840    +  CDS            lacZα (fragment): LacZα fragment of β-galactosidase; lacZ fragment
   9845..21      +  rep_origin     f1 ori (across the origin) (sequence partly withheld): f1 bacteriophage origin of replication; arrow indicates direction of (+) strand synthesis
>Addgene plasmid #158166 | p663-UBC-V5-GSK3B_IDG-K | addgene full sequence | sequence record 309973 | Addgene NGS Result
AACAAAAATTTAACGCGAATTTTAACAAAATATTAACGCTTACAATTTAGGTGGCACTTTTCGGGGAAAT
GTGCGCGGAACCCCTATTTGTTTATTTTTCTAAATACATTCAAATATGTATCCGCTCATGAGACAATAAC
CCTGATAAATGCTTCAATAATATTGAAAAAGGAAGAGTATGAGTATTCAACATTTCCGTGTCGCCCTTAT
TCCCTTTTTTGCGGCATTTTGCCTTCCTGTTTTTGCTCACCCAGAAACGCTGGTGAAAGTAAAAGATGCT
GAAGATCAGTTGGGTGCACGAGTGGGTTACATCGAACTGGATCTCAACAGCGGTAAGATCCTTGAGAGTT
TTCGCCCCGAAGAACGTTTTCCAATGATGAGCACTTTTAAAGTTCTGCTATGTGGCGCGGTATTATCCCG
TATTGACGCCGGGCAAGAGCAACTCGGTCGCCGCATACACTATTCTCAGAATGACTTGGTTGAGTACTCA
CCAGTCACAGAAAAGCATCTTACGGATGGCATGACAGTAAGAGAATTATGCAGTGCTGCCATAACCATGA
GTGATAACACTGCGGCCAACTTACTTCTGACAACGATCGGAGGACCGAAGGAGCTAACCGCTTTTTTGCA
CAACATGGGGGATCATGTAACTCGCCTTGATCGTTGGGAACCGGAGCTGAATGAAGCCATACCAAACGAC
GAGCGTGACACCACGATGCCTGTAGCAATGGCAACAACGTTGCGCAAACTATTAACTGGCGAACTACTTA
CTCTAGCTTCCCGGCAACAATTAATAGACTGGATGGAGGCGGATAAAGTTGCAGGACCACTTCTGCGCTC
GGCCCTTCCGGCTGGCTGGTTTATTGCTGATAAATCTGGAGCCGGTGAGCGTGGGTCTCGCGGTATCATT
GCAGCACTGGGGCCAGATGGTAAGCCCTCCCGTATCGTAGTTATCTACACGACGGGGAGTCAGGCAACTA
TGGATGAACGAAATAGACAGATCGCTGAGATAGGTGCCTCACTGATTAAGCATTGGTAACTGTCAGACCA
AGTTTACTCATATATACTTTAGATTGATTTAAAACTTCATTTTTAATTTAAAAGGATCTAGGTGAAGATC
CTTTTTGATAATCTCATGACCAAAATCCCTTAACGTGAGTTTTCGTTCCACTGAGCGTCAGACCCCGTAG
AAAAGATCAAAGGATCTTCTTGAGATCCTTTTTTTCTGCGCGTAATCTGCTGCTTGCAAACAAAAAAACC
ACCGCTACCAGCGGTGGTTTGTTTGCCGGATCAAGAGCTACCAACTCTTTTTCCGAAGGTAACTGGCTTC
AGCAGAGCGCAGATACCAAATACTGTTCTTCTAGTGTAGCCGTAGTTAGGCCACCACTTCAAGAACTCTG
TAGCACCGCCTACATACCTCGCTCTGCTAATCCTGTTACCAGTGGCTGCTGCCAGTGGCGATAAGTCGTG
TCTTACCGGGTTGGACTCAAGACGATAGTTACCGGATAAGGCGCAGCGGTCGGGCTGAACGGGGGGTTCG
TGCACACAGCCCAGCTTGGAGCGAACGACCTACACCGAACTGAGATACCTACAGCGTGAGCTATGAGAAA
GCGCCACGCTTCCCGAAGGGAGAAAGGCGGACAGGTATCCGGTAAGCGGCAGGGTCGGAACAGGAGAGCG
CACGAGGGAGCTTCCAGGGGGAAACGCCTGGTATCTTTATAGTCCTGTCGGGTTTCGCCACCTCTGACTT
GAGCGTCGATTTTTGTGATGCTCGTCAGGGGGGCGGAGCCTATGGAAAAACGCCAGCAACGCGGCCTTTT
TACGGTTCCTGGCCTTTTGCTGGCCTTTTGCTCACATGTTCTTTCCTGCGTTATCCCCTGATTCTGTGGA
TAACCGTATTACCGCCTTTGAGTGAGCTGATACCGCTCGCCGCAGCCGAACGACCGAGCGCAGCGAGTCA
GTGAGCGAGGAAGCGGAAGAGCGCCCAATACGCAAACCGCCTCTCCCCGCGCGTTGGCCGATTCATTAAT
GCAGCTGGCACGACAGGTTTCCCGACTGGAAAGCGGGCAGTGAGCGCAACGCAATTAATGTGAGTTAGCT
CACTCATTAGGCACCCCAGGCTTTACACTTTATGCTTCCGGCTCGTATGTTGTGTGGAATTGTGAGCGGA
TAACAATTTCACACAGGAAACAGCTATGACCATGATTACGCCAAGCGCGCAATTAACCCTCACTAAAGGG
AACAAAAGCTGGAGCTGCAAGCTTAATGTAGTCTTATGCAATACTCTTGTAGTCTTGCAACATGGTAACG
ATGAGTTAGCAACATGCCTTACAAGGAGAGAAAAAGCACCGTGCATGCCGATTGGTGGAAGTAAGGTGGT
ACGATCGTGCCTTATTAGGAAGGCAACAGACGGGTCTGACATGGATTGGACGAACCACTGAATTGCCGCA
TTGCAGAGATATTGTATTTAAGTGCCTAGCTCGATACATAAACGGGTCTCTCTGGTTAGACCAGATCTGA
GCCTGGGAGCTCTCTGGCTAACTAGGGAACCCACTGCTTAAGCCTCAATAAAGCTTGCCTTGAGTGCTTC
AAGTAGTGTGTGCCCGTCTGTTGTGTGACTCTGGTAACTAGAGATCCCTCAGACCCTTTTAGTCAGTGTG
GAAAATCTCTAGCAGTGGCGCCCGAACAGGGACTTGAAAGCGAAAGGGAAACCAGAGGAGCTCTCTCGAC
GCAGGACTCGGCTTGCTGAAGCGCGCACGGCAAGAGGCGAGGGGCGGCGACTGGTGAGTACGCCAAAAAT
TTTGACTAGCGGAGGCTAGAAGGAGAGAGATGGGTGCGAGAGCGTCAGTATTAAGCGGGGGAGAATTAGA
TCGCGATGGGAAAAAATTCGGTTAAGGCCAGGGGGAAAGAAAAAATATAAATTAAAACATATAGTATGGG
CAAGCAGGGAGCTAGAACGATTCGCAGTTAATCCTGGCCTGTTAGAAACATCAGAAGGCTGTAGACAAAT
ACTGGGACAGCTACAACCATCCCTTCAGACAGGATCAGAAGAACTTAGATCATTATATAATACAGTAGCA
ACCCTCTATTGTGTGCATCAAAGGATAGAGATAAAAGACACCAAGGAAGCTTTAGACAAGATAGAGGAAG
AGCAAAACAAAAGTAAGACCACCGCACAGCAAGCGGCCGCTGATCTTCAGACCTGGAGGAGGAGATATGA
GGGACAATTGGAGAAGTGAATTATATAAATATAAAGTAGTAAAAATTGAACCATTAGGAGTAGCACCCAC
CAAGGCAAAGAGAAGAGTGGTGCAGAGAGAAAAAAGAGCAGTGGGAATAGGAGCTTTGTTCCTTGGGTTC
TTGGGAGCAGCAGGAAGCACTATGGGCGCAGCGTCAATGACGCTGACGGTACAGGCCAGACAATTATTGT
CTGGTATAGTGCAGCAGCAGAACAATTTGCTGAGGGCTATTGAGGCGCAACAGCATCTGTTGCAACTCAC
AGTCTGGGGCATCAAGCAGCTCCAGGCAAGAATCCTGGCTGTGGAAAGATACCTAAAGGATCAACAGCTC
CTGGGGATTTGGGGTTGCTCTGGAAAACTCATTTGCACCACTGCTGTGCCTTGGAATGCTAGTTGGAGTA
ATAAATCTCTGGAACAGATTTGGAATCACACGACCTGGATGGAGTGGGACAGAGAAATTAACAATTACAC
AAGCTTAATACACTCCTTAATTGAAGAATCGCAAAACCAGCAAGAAAAGAATGAACAAGAATTATTGGAA
TTAGATAAATGGGCAAGTTTGTGGAATTGGTTTAACATAACAAATTGGCTGTGGTATATAAAATTATTCA
TAATGATAGTAGGAGGCTTGGTAGGTTTAAGAATAGTTTTTGCTGTACTTTCTATAGTGAATAGAGTTAG
GCAGGGATATTCACCATTATCGTTTCAGACCCACCTCCCAACCCCGAGGGGACCCGACAGGCCCGAAGGA
ATAGAAGAAGAAGGTGGAGAGAGAGACAGAGACAGATCCATTCGATTAGTGAACGGATCTCGACGGTATC
GGTTAACTTTTAAAAGAAAAGGGGGGATTGGGGGGTACAGTGCAGGGGAAAGAATAGTAGACATAATAGC
AACAGACATACAAACTAAAGAATTACAAAAACAAATTACAAAATTCAAAATTTTATCGTCCAGTGTGGTG
GAATTCTGCAGATATCACAACTTTGTATAGAAAAGTTGGCCTCCGCGCCGGGTTTTGGCGCCTCCCGCGG
GCGCCCCCCTCCTCACGGCGAGCGCTGCCACGTCAGACGAAGGGCGCAGCGAGCGTCCTGATCCTTCCGC
CCGGACGCTCAGGACAGCGGCCCGCTGCTCATAAGACTCGGCCTTAGAACCCCAGTATCAGCAGAAGGAC
ATTTTAGGACGGGACTTGGGTGACTCTAGGGCACTGGTTTTCTTTCCAGAGAGCGGAACAGGCGAGGAAA
AGTAGTCCCTTCTCGGCGATTCTGCGGAGGGATCTCCGTGGGGCGGTGAACGCCGATGATTATATAAGGA
CGCGCCGGGTGTGGCACAGCTAGTTCCGTCGCAGCCGGGATTTGGGTCGCGGTTCTTGTTTGTGGATCGC
TGTGATCGTCACTTGGTGAGTAGCGGGCTGCTGGGCTGGCCGGGGCTTTCGTGGCCGCCGGGCCGCTCGG
TGGGACGGAAGCGTGTGGAGAGACCGCCAAGGGCTGTAGTCTGGGTCCGCGAGCAAGGTTGCCCTGAACT
GGGGGTTGGGGGGAGCGCAGCAAAATGGCGGCTGTTCCCGAGTCTTGAATGGAAGACGCTTGTGAGGCGG
GCTGTGAGGTCGTTGAAACAAGGTGGGGGGCATGGTGGGCGGCAAGAACCCAAGGTCTTGAGGCCTTCGC
TAATGCGGGAAAGCTCTTATTCGGGTGAGATGGGCTGGGGCACCATCTGGGGACCCTGACGTGAAGTTTG
TCACTGACTGGAGAACTCGGTTTGTCGTCTGTTGCGGGGGCGGCAGTTATGGCGGTGCCGTTGGGCAGTG
CACCCGTACCTTTGGGAGCGCGCGCCCTCGTCGTGTCGTGACGTCACCCGTTCTGTTGGCTTATAATGCA
GGGTGGGGCCACCTGCCGGTAGGTGTGCGGTAGGCTTTTCTCCGTCGCAGGACGCAGGGTTCGGGCCTAG
GGTAGGCTCTCCTGAATCGACAGGCGCCGGACCTCTGGTGAGGGGAGGGATAAGTGAGGCGTCAGTTTCT
TTGGTCGGTTTTATGTACCTATCTTCTTAAGTAGCTGAAGCTCCGGTTTTGAACTATGCGCTCGGGGTTG
GCGAGTGTGTTTTGTGAAGTTTTTTAGGCACCTTTTGAAATGTAATCATTTGGGTCAATATGTAATTTTC
AGTGTTAGACTAGTAAATTGTCCGCTAAATTCTGGCCGTTTTTGGCTTTTTTGTTAGACGGCCAACTTTT
GTATACAAAGTGGCGAGGGGCTCGCATCTCTCCTTCACGCGCCCGCCGCCCTACCTGAGGCCGCCATCCA
CGCCGGTTGAGTCGCGTTCTGCCGCCTCCCGCCTGTGGTGCCTCCTGAACTGCGTCCGCCGTCTAGGTAA
GTTTAAAGCTCAGGTCGAGACCGGGCCTTTGTCCGGCGCTCCCTTGGAGCCTACCTAGACTCAGCCGGCT
CTCCACGCTTTGCCTGACCCTGCTTGCTCAACTCTACGTCTTTGTTTCGTTTTCTGTTCTGCGCCGTTAC
AGATCGGCACCATGGGTAAGCCTATCCCTAACCCTCTCCTCGGTCTCGATTCTACAACTTTGTACAAAAA
AGTTGGCGCCACCATGTCAGGGCGGCCCAGAACCACCTCCTTTGCGGAGAGCTGCAAGCCGGTGCAGCAG
CCTTCAGCTTTTGGCAGCATGAAAGTTAGCAGAGACAAGGACGGCAGCAAGGTGACAACAGTGGTGGCAA
CTCCTGGGCAGGGTCCAGACAGGCCACAAGAAGTCAGCTATACAGACACTAAAGTGATTGGAAATGGATC
ATTTGGTGTGGTATATCAAGCCAAACTTTGTGATTCAGGAGAACTGGTCGCCATCAAGAAAGTATTGCAG
GACAAGAGATTTAAGAATCGAGAGCTCCAGATCATGAGAAAGCTAGATCACTGTAACATAGTCCGATTGC
GTTATTTCTTCTACTCCAGTGGTGAGAAGAAAGATGAGGTCTATCTTAATCTGGTGCTGGACTATGTTCC
GGAAACAGTATACAGAGTTGCCAGACACTATAGTCGAGCCAAACAGACGCTCCCTGTGATTTATGTCAAG
TTGTATATGTATCAGCTGTTCCGAAGTTTAGCCTATATCCATTCCTTTGGAATCTGCCATCGGGATATTA
AACCGCAGAACCTCTTGTTGGATCCTGATACTGCTGTATTAAAACTCTGTGACTTTGGAAGTGCAAAGCA
GCTGGTCCGAGGAGAACCCAATGTTTCGTATATCTGTTCTCGGTACTATAGGGCACCAGAGTTGATCTTT
GGAGCCACTGATTATACCTCTAGTATAGATGTATGGTCTGCTGGCTGTGTGTTGGCTGAGCTGTTACTAG
GACAACCAATATTTCCAGGGGATAGTGGTGTGGATCAGTTGGTAGAAATAATCAAGGTCCTGGGAACTCC
AACAAGGGAGCAAATCAGAGAAATGAACCCAAACTACACAGAATTTAAATTCCCTCAAATTAAGGCACAT
CCTTGGACTAAGGATTCGTCAGGAACAGGACATTTCACCTCAGGAGTGCGGGTCTTCCGACCCCGAACTC
CACCGGAGGCAATTGCACTGTGTAGCCGTCTGCTGGAGTATACACCAACTGCCCGACTAACACCACTGGA
AGCTTGTGCACATTCATTTTTTGATGAATTACGGGACCCAAATGTCAAACTACCAAATGGGCGAGACACA
CCTGCACTCTTCAACTTCACCACTCAAGAACTGTCAAGTAATCCACCTCTGGCTACCATCCTTATTCCTC
CTCATGCTCGGATTCAAGCAGCTGCTTCAACCCCCACAAATGCCACAGCAGCGTCAGATGCTAATACTGG
AGACCGTGGACAGACCAATAATGCTGCTTCTGCATCAGCTTCCAACTCCACCTGACCAACTTTCTTGTAC
AAAGTTGTGATATCCAGCACAGTGGCGGCCGCTCGACAATCAACCTCTGGATTACAAAATTTGTGAAAGA
TTGACTGGTATTCTTAACTATGTTGCTCCTTTTACGCTATGTGGATACGCTGCTTTAATGCCTTTGTATC
ATGCTATTGCTTCCCGTATGGCTTTCATTTTCTCCTCCTTGTATAAATCCTGGTTGCTGTCTCTTTATGA
GGAGTTGTGGCCCGTTGTCAGGCAACGTGGCGTGGTGTGCACTGTGTTTGCTGACGCAACCCCCACTGGT
TGGGGCATTGCCACCACCTGTCAGCTCCTTTCCGGGACTTTCGCTTTCCCCCTCCCTATTGCCACGGCGG
AACTCATCGCCGCCTGCCTTGCCCGCTGCTGGACAGGGGCTCGGCTGTTGGGCACTGACAATTCCGTGGT
GTTGTCGGGGAAGCTGACGTCCTTTCCATGGCTGCTCGCCTGTGTTGCCACCTGGATTCTGCGCGGGACG
TCCTTCTGCTACGTCCCTTCGGCCCTCAATCCAGCGGACCTTCCTTCCCGCGGCCTGCTGCCGGCTCTGC
GGCCTCTTCCGCGTCTTCGCCTTCGCCCTCAGACGAGTCGGATCTCCCTTTGGGCCGCCTCCCCGCCTGG
AATTCTACCGGGTAGGGGAGGCGCTTTTCCCAAGGCAGTCTGGAGCATGCGCTTTAGCAGCCCCGCTGGG
CACTTGGCGCTACACAAGTGGCCTCTGGCCTCGCACACATTCCACATCCACCGGTAGGCGCCAACCGGCT
CCGTTCTTTGGTGGCCCCTTCGCGCCACCTTCTACTCCTCCCCTAGTCAGGAAGTTCCCCCCCGCCCCGC
AGCTCGCGTCGTGCAGGACGTGACAAATGGAAGTAGCACGTCTCACTAGTCTCGTGCAGATGGACAGCAC
CGCTGAGCAATGGAAGCGGGTAGGCCTTTGGGGCAGCGGCCAATAGCAGCTTTGCTCCTTCGCTTTCTGG
GCTCAGAGGCTGGGAAGGGGTGGGTCCGGGGGCGGGCTCAGGGGCGGGCTCAGGGGCGGGGCGGGCGCCC
GAAGGTCCTCCGGAGGCCCGGCATTCTGCACGCTTCAAAAGCGCACGTCTGCCGCGCTGTTCTCCTCTTC
CTCATCTCCGGGCCTTTCGACCTGCAGCCCAAGCTTACCATGACCGAGTACAAGCCCACGGTGCGCCTCG
CCACCCGCGACGACGTCCCCAGGGCCGTACGCACCCTCGCCGCCGCGTTCGCCGACTACCCCGCCACGCG
CCACACCGTCGATCCGGACCGCCACATCGAGCGGGTCACCGAGCTGCAAGAACTCTTCCTCACGCGCGTC
GGGCTCGACATCGGCAAGGTGTGGGTCGCGGACGACGGCGCCGCGGTGGCGGTCTGGACCACGCCGGAGA
GCGTCGAAGCGGGGGCGGTGTTCGCCGAGATCGGCCCGCGCATGGCCGAGTTGAGCGGTTCCCGGCTGGC
CGCGCAGCAACAGATGGAAGGCCTCCTGGCGCCGCACCGGCCCAAGGAGCCCGCGTGGTTCCTGGCCACC
GTCGGCGTCTCGCCCGACCACCAGGGCAAGGGTCTGGGCAGCGCCGTCGTGCTCCCCGGAGTGGAGGCGG
CCGAGCGCGCCGGGGTGCCCGCCTTCCTGGAGACCTCCGCGCCCCGCAACCTCCCCTTCTACGAGCGGCT
CGGCTTCACCGTCACCGCCGACGTCGAGGTGCCCGAAGGACCGCGCACCTGGTGCATGACCCGCAAGCCC
GGTGCCTGACGCCCGCCCCACGACCCGCAGCGCCCGACCGAAAGGAGCGCACGACCCCATGCATCTCGAG
GGCCCGGTACCTTTAAGACCAATGACTTACAAGGCAGCTGTAGATCTTAGCCACTTTTTAAAAGAAAAGG
GGGGACTGGAAGGGCTAGCTCACTCCCAACGAAGACAAGATCTGCTTTTTGCTTGTACTGGGTCTCTCTG
GTTAGACCAGATCTGAGCCTGGGAGCTCTCTGGCTAACTAGGGAACCCACTGCTTAAGCCTCAATAAAGC
TTGCCTTGAGTGCTTCAAGTAGTGTGTGCCCGTCTGTTGTGTGACTCTGGTAACTAGAGATCCCTCAGAC
CCTTTTAGTCAGTGTGGAAAATCTCTAGCAGTAGTAGTTCATGTCATCTTATTATTCAGTATTTATAACT
TGCAAAGAAATGAATATCAGAGAGTGAGAGGAACTTGTTTATTGCAGCTTATAATGGTTACAAATAAAGC
AATAGCATCACAAATTTCACAAATAAAGCATTTTTTTCACTGCATTCTAGTTGTGGTTTGTCCAAACTCA
TCAATGTATCTTATCATGTCTGGCTCTAGCTATCCCGCCCCTAACTCCGCCCATCCCGCCCCTAACTCCG
CCCAGTTCCGCCCATTCTCCGCCCCATGGCTGACTAATTTTTTTTATTTATGCAGAGGCCGAGGCCGCCT
CGGCCTCTGAGCTATTCCAGAAGTAGTGAGGAGGCTTTTTTGGAGGCCTAGGGACGTACCCAATTCGCCC
TATAGTGAGTCGTATTACGCGCGCTCACTGGCCGTCGTTTTACAACGTCGTGACTGGGAAAACCCTGGCG
TTACCCAACTTAATCGCCTTGCAGCACATCCCCCTTTCGCCAGCTGGCGTAATAGCGAAGAGGCCCGCAC
CGATCGCCCTTCCCAACAGTTGCGCAGCCTGAATGGCGAATGGG
[124 nt withheld, positions 9845-9968]
C
[91 nt withheld, positions 9970-10060]
A
[49 nt withheld, positions 10062-10110]
CCTTTGACGTTGGAGTCCACGTTCTTTAATAGTGGACTCTTGTTCCAAACTGGAACAACACTCAACCCTA
TCTCGGTCTATTCTTTTGATTTATAAGGGATTTTGCCGATTTCGGCCTATTGGTTAAAAAATGAGCTGAT
TT
